>Addgene plasmid #57433 | mEos2-VASP-5 | addgene full sequence | sequence record 393239 | Addgene NGS Result
AGTGAGGAGGCTTTTTTGGAGGCCTAGGCTTTTGCAAAGATCGATCAAGAGACAGGATGAGGATCGTTTC
GCATGATTGAACAAGATGGATTGCACGCAGGTTCTCCGGCCGCTTGGGTGGAGAGGCTATTCGGCTATGA
CTGGGCACAACAGACAATCGGCTGCTCTGATGCCGCCGTGTTCCGGCTGTCAGCGCAGGGGCGCCCGGTT
CTTTTTGTCAAGACCGACCTGTCCGGTGCCCTGAATGAACTGCAAGACGAGGCAGCGCGGCTATCGTGGC
TGGCCACGACGGGCGTTCCTTGCGCAGCTGTGCTCGACGTTGTCACTGAAGCGGGAAGGGACTGGCTGCT
ATTGGGCGAAGTGCCGGGGCAGGATCTCCTGTCATCTCACCTTGCTCCTGCCGAGAAAGTATCCATCATG
GCTGATGCAATGCGGCGGCTGCATACGCTTGATCCGGCTACCTGCCCATTCGACCACCAAGCGAAACATC
GCATCGAGCGAGCACGTACTCGGATGGAAGCCGGTCTTGTCGATCAGGATGATCTGGACGAAGAGCATCA
GGGGCTCGCGCCAGCCGAACTGTTCGCCAGGCTCAAGGCGAGCATGCCCGACGGCGAGGATCTCGTCGTG
ACCCATGGCGATGCCTGCTTGCCGAATATCATGGTGGAAAATGGCCGCTTTTCTGGATTCATCGACTGTG
GCCGGCTGGGTGTGGCGGACCGCTATCAGGACATAGCGTTGGCTACCCGTGATATTGCTGAAGAGCTTGG
CGGCGAATGGGCTGACCGCTTCCTCGTGCTTTACGGTATCGCCGCTCCCGATTCGCAGCGCATCGCCTTC
TATCGCCTTCTTGACGAGTTCTTCTGAGCGGGACTCTGGGGTTCGAAATGACCGACCAAGCGACGCCCAA
CCTGCCATCACGAGATTTCGATTCCACCGCCGCCTTCTATGAAAGGTTGGGCTTCGGAATCGTTTTCCGG
GACGCCGGCTGGATGATCCTCCAGCGCGGGGATCTCATGCTGGAGTTCTTCGCCCACCCTAGGGGGAGGC
TAACTGAAACACGGAAGGAGACAATACCGGAAGGAACCCGCGCTATGACGGCAATAAAAAGACAGAATAA
AACGCACGGTGTTGGGTCGTTTGTTCATAAACGCGGGGTTCGGTCCCAGGGCTGGCACTCTGTCGATACC
CCACCGAGACCCCATTGGGGCCAATACGCCCGCGTTTCTTCCTTTTCCCCACCCCACCCCCCAAGTTCGG
GTGAAGGCCCAGGGCTCGCAGCCAACGTCGGGGCGGCAGGCCCTGCCATAGCCTCAGGTTACTCATATAT
ACTTTAGATTGATTTAAAACTTCATTTTTAATTTAAAAGGATCTAGGTGAAGATCCTTTTTGATAATCTC
ATGACCAAAATCCCTTAACGTGAGTTTTCGTTCCACTGAGCGTCAGACCCCGTAGAAAAGATCAAAGGAT
CTTCTTGAGATCCTTTTTTTCTGCGCGTAATCTGCTGCTTGCAAACAAAAAAACCACCGCTACCAGCGGT
GGTTTGTTTGCCGGATCAAGAGCTACCAACTCTTTTTCCGAAGGTAACTGGCTTCAGCAGAGCGCAGATA
CCAAATACTGTTCTTCTAGTGTAGCCGTAGTTAGGCCACCACTTCAAGAACTCTGTAGCACCGCCTACAT
ACCTCGCTCTGCTAATCCTGTTACCAGTGGCTGCTGCCAGTGGCGATAAGTCGTGTCTTACCGGGTTGGA
CTCAAGACGATAGTTACCGGATAAGGCGCAGCGGTCGGGCTGAACGGGGGGTTCGTGCACACAGCCCAGC
TTGGAGCGAACGACCTACACCGAACTGAGATACCTACAGCGTGAGCTATGAGAAAGCGCCACGCTTCCCG
AAGGGAGAAAGGCGGACAGGTATCCGGTAAGCGGCAGGGTCGGAACAGGAGAGCGCACGAGGGAGCTTCC
AGGGGGAAACGCCTGGTATCTTTATAGTCCTGTCGGGTTTCGCCACCTCTGACTTGAGCGTCGATTTTTG
TGATGCTCGTCAGGGGGGCGGAGCCTATGGAAAAACGCCAGCAACGCGGCCTTTTTACGGTTCCTGGCCT
TTTGCTGGCCTTTTGCTCACATGTTCTTTCCTGCGTTATCCCCTGATTCTGTGGATAACCGTATTACCGC
CATGCATTAGTTATTAATAGTAATCAATTACGGGGTCATTAGTTCATAGCCCATATATGGAGTTCCGCGT
TACATAACTTACGGTAAATGGCCCGCCTGGCTGACCGCCCAACGACCCCCGCCCATTGACGTCAATAATG
ACGTATGTTCCCATAGTAACGCCAATAGGGACTTTCCATTGACGTCAATGGGTGGAGTATTTACGGTAAA
CTGCCCACTTGGCAGTACATCAAGTGTATCATATGCCAAGTACGCCCCCTATTGACGTCAATGACGGTAA
ATGGCCCGCCTGGCATTATGCCCAGTACATGACCTTATGGGACTTTCCTACTTGGCAGTACATCTACGTA
TTAGTCATCGCTATTACCATGGTGATGCGGTTTTGGCAGTACATCAATGGGCGTGGATAGCGGTTTGACT
CACGGGGATTTCCAAGTCTCCACCCCATTGACGTCAATGGGAGTTTGTTTTGGCACCAAAATCAACGGGA
CTTTCCAAAATGTCGTAACAACTCCGCCCCATTGACGCAAATGGGCGGTAGGCGTGTACGGTGGGAGGTC
TATATAAGCAGAGCTGGTTTAGTGAACCGTCAGATCCGCTAGCGCTACCGGTCGCCACCATGAGTGCGAT
TAAGCCAGACATGAAGATCAAACTCCGTATGGAAGGCAACGTAAACGGGCACCACTTTGTGATCGACGGA
GATGGTACAGGCAAGCCTTTTGAGGGAAAACAGAGTATGGATCTTGAAGTCAAAGAGGGCGGACCTCTGC
CTTTTGCCTTTGATATCCTGACCACTGCATTCCATTACGGCAACAGGGTATTCGCCAAATATCCAGACAA
CATACAAGACTATTTTAAGCAGTCGTTTCCTAAGGGGTATTCGTGGGAACGAAGCTTGACTTTCGAAGAC
GGGGGCATTTGCATTGCCAGAAACGACATAACAATGGAAGGGGACACTTTCTATAATAAAGTTCGATTTT
ATGGTACCAACTTTCCCGCCAATGGTCCAGTTATGCAGAAGAAGACGCTGAAATGGGAGCCCTCCACTGA
GAAAATGTATGTGCGTGATGGAGTGCTGACGGGTGATATTCATATGGCTTTGTTGCTTGAAGGAAATGCC
CATTACCGATGTGACTTCAGAACTACTTACAAAGCTAAGGAGAAGGGTGTCAAGTTACCAGGCTACCACT
TTGTGGACCACTGCATTGAGATTTTAAGCCATGACAAAGATTACAACAAGGTTAAGCTGTATGAGCATGC
TGTTGCTCATTCTGGATTGCCTGACAATGCCAGACGATCCGGACTCAGATCCATGAGCGAGACGGTCATC
TGTTCCAGCCGGGCTACTGTGATGCTTTATGATGACAGCAACAAGCGATGGCTCCCTGCTGGCACTGGTC
CCCAGGCCTTCAGCCGCGTCCAGATCTACCACAACCCCACTGCTAACTCCTTCCGAGTTGTTGGCCGCAA
GATGCAGCCGGATCAGCAGGTGGTTATCAACTGTGCCATCATTCGGGGTGTCAAGTACAATCAGGCCACT
CCCATCTTCCATCAGTGGCGAGATGCCCGCCAGGTCTGGGGCCTCAACTTCGGCAGCAAGGAGGACGCCA
TACAGTTTGCAACAGGCATGGCCAACGCCCTAGAGGCCTTGGAAGGAGGTGGGCCTCCCCCAGCCCCAGC
ACCCCCTGCCTGGTCTGCCCAGAATGGTCCCTCCCCAGAGGAGCTGGAACAACAGAAAAGGCAGCCGGAG
CATATGGAGCGCCGGGTCTCCAATGCAGGAGGCCCACCTGCTCCCCCAGCTGGGGGCCCTCCTCCACCTC
CAGGACCTCCCCCTCCTCCAGGTCCCCCCCCACCCCCAGGTCTGCCCTCCTCAGGGGTATCTGGGGCAGG
TCATGGAGCAGGGGCAGCCCCACCCCCTGCACCCCCACTCCCTACAACACAGGGCCCCAATAGTGGGGGT
TCCGGGGCCCCAGGCCTGGCTGCTGCCATTGCTGGAGCCAAACTCAGGAAAGTGAGCAAGCAGGAGGAGG
CCTCTGGGGGGCCCCTGGCCCCCAAAGCTGAGAACAGTCGAAGCACTGGTGGGGGGCTTATGGAAGAGAT
GAACGCCATGCTGGCCCGGAGAAGAAAAGCCACACAGGTTGGGGAGAAGCCCCCCAAAGACGAGTCAGCC
AGTGAGGAGTCAGAGGCCCGACTCCCTGCCCAGAGTGAACCTGTGAGAAGACCCTGGGAGAAGAACAGCA
CAACCTTGCCAAGGATGAAGTCGTCCTCTTCTGTGACTACCTCCGAGGCCCACCCCTCGACGCCCTGCTC
CAGTGATGACTCCGACTTGGAGAGGGTGAAGCAGGAGCTTCTGGAAGAGGTGCGGAAGGAGCTACAGAAA
ATGAAAGAGGAAATCATCGAAGTCTTTGTCCAGGAGCTGAGGAAGCGGGGTTCTCCTTGAGCGGCCGCCA
CCGCGGTGGAGCTCGGTACCCCGGGTCGACCTGCAGCCAAGCTTCGAATTCTGCAGTCGACGGTACCGCG
GGCCCGGGATCCACCGGATCTAGATAACTGATCATAATCAGCCATACCACATTTGTAGAGGTTTTACTTG
CTTTAAAAAACCTCCCACACCTCCCCCTGAACCTGAAACATAAAATGAATGCAATTGTTGTTGTTAACTT
GTTTATTGCAGCTTATAATGGTTACAAATAAAGCAATAGCATCACAAATTTCACAAATAAAGCATTTTTT
TCACTGCATTCTAGTTGTGGTTTGTCCAAACTCATCAATGTATCTTAACGCGTAAATTGTAAGCGTTAAT
ATTTTGTTAAAATTCGCGTTAAATTTTTGTTAAATCAGCTCATTTTTTAACCAATAGGCCGAAATCGGCA
AAATCCCTTATAAATCAAAAGAATAGACCGAGATAGGGT
[37 nt withheld, positions 5080-5116]
AAAGAACGTGGACTCCAACGTCAAAGG
[49 nt withheld, positions 5144-5192]
T
[91 nt withheld, positions 5194-5284]
G
[124 nt withheld, positions 5286-5409]
CAGGTGGCACTTTTCGGGGAAATGTGCGCGGAACCCCTATTTGTTTATTTTTCTAAATACATTCAAATAT
GTATCCGCTCATGAGACAATAACCCTGATAAATGCTTCAATAATATTGAAAAAGGAAGAGTCCTGAGGCG
GAAAGAACCAGCTGTGGAATGTGTGTCAGTTAGGGTGTGGAAAGTCCCCAGGCTCCCCAGCAGGCAGAAG
TATGCAAAGCATGCATCTCAATTAGTCAGCAACCAGGTGTGGAAAGTCCCCAGGCTCCCCAGCAGGCAGA
AGTATGCAAAGCATGCATCTCAATTAGTCAGCAACCATAGTCCCGCCCCTAACTCCGCCCATCCCGCCCC
TAACTCCGCCCAGTTCCGCCCATTCTCCGCCCCATGGCTGACTAATTTTTTTTATTTATGCAGAGGCCGA
GGCCGCCTCGGCCTCTGAGCTATTCCAGAAGT
Features (pLannotate 1.2.2; 16 found; start..end, strand, type, name):
     73..867     +  CDS            NeoR/KanR: aminoglycoside phosphotransferase from Tn5; aph(3')-II (or nptII); confers resistance to neomycin, kanamycin, and G418 (Geneticin®)
    888..1040    +  CDS            ble (fragment): BLE_KLEPN - Experimental evidence at protein level: Swiss-Prot protein existence level 1. Binding protein with a strong affinity to the bleomycin family of antibiotics. Binds to CL990; an antimitotic-antibiotic compound. From Klebsiella pneumoniae.
   1099..1146    +  polyA_signal   HSV TK poly(A) signal: herpes simplex virus thymidine kinase polyadenylation signal (Cole and Stacy, 1985)
   1237..1253    -  polyA_signal   bGH poly(A) signal (fragment): bovine growth hormone polyadenylation signal
   1475..2063    +  rep_origin     ori: high-copy-number ColE1/pMB1/pBR322/pUC origin of replication
   2238..2541    +  enhancer       CMV enhancer: human cytomegalovirus immediate early enhancer
   2542..2745    +  promoter       CMV promoter: human cytomegalovirus (CMV) immediate early promoter
   2790..3467    +  CDS            mEos2: mEos2 is a photoconvertible green/yellow fluorescent protein published in 2009, derived from Lobophyllia hemprichii. It has moderate acid sensitivity.
   3483..4607    +  CDS            Vasp: VASP_MOUSE - Experimental evidence at protein level: Swiss-Prot protein existence level 1. Ena/VASP proteins are actin-associated proteins involved in a range of processes dependent on cytoskeleton remodeling and cell polarity such as axon guidance, lamellipodial and filopodial dynamics, platelet activation and cell migration. VASP promotes actin filament elongation. It protects the barbed end of growing actin filaments against capping and increases the rate of actin polymerization in the presence of capping protein. VASP stimulates actin filament elongation by promoting the transfer of profil
   4609..4634    -  misc_feature   MCS (fragment): pBluescript multiple cloning site
   4658..4702    +  misc_feature   MCS (fragment): multiple cloning site
   4719..4803    +  CDS            large T antigen (fragment): large T antigen from SV40 (simian virus 40)
   4826..4947    +  polyA_signal   SV40 poly(A) signal: SV40 polyadenylation signal
   4981..5409    -  rep_origin     f1 ori (sequence partly withheld): f1 bacteriophage origin of replication; arrow indicates direction of (+) strand synthesis
   5436..5540    +  promoter       AmpR promoter: bla
   5542..38      +  promoter       SV40 promoter (across the origin): SV40 enhancer and early promoter
