[The description below was written by a language model from this plasmid's Addgene catalogue record and pLannotate feature annotations shown in this document.]
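Description:
mEos2-VASP-5 is a mammalian expression plasmid built on an mEos2 fluorescent-protein backbone, encoding mouse VASP (vasodilator-stimulated phosphoprotein) fused to the photoconvertible protein mEos2. In the annotated 5,861-nt sequence, the CMV immediate-early enhancer and promoter drive the mEos2 coding region. This is followed after a short linker by the Vasp open reading frame, so the fluorescent protein sits at the N-terminus of VASP. The "5" in the name probably refers to the linker length, but the record does not say so. Remnants of a multiple cloning site and an SV40 polyadenylation signal lie downstream and terminate the transcript. The catalogue notes an A209T substitution in VASP.

The plasmid replicates in E. coli at high copy from a ColE1/pUC-type origin and also carries an f1 origin for single-stranded DNA production. A single Tn5 aminoglycoside phosphotransferase gene (NeoR/KanR) serves both hosts. A bacterial bla-type promoter expresses it for kanamycin selection, and the adjacent SV40 enhancer/early promoter, paired with an HSV TK polyadenylation signal, expresses it in mammalian cells for G418 selection of stable transfectants. The small ble, bGH poly(A) and large T antigen hits are fragmentary annotations rather than functional elements.

VASP is an Ena/VASP-family protein that promotes actin filament elongation, and the fusion is listed as a marker for actin structures and focal adhesions. mEos2 converts from a green state (excitation 505 nm, emission 516 nm) to a red state (569/581 nm). This makes the construct suited to photoactivated localization imaging, and the associated publication concerns the nanoscale architecture of integrin-based adhesions.
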