Addgene plasmid #57433: mEos2-VASP-5
Purpose: Localization: Actin/Focal Adhesions, Excitation: 505 / 569, Emission: 516 / 581
Depositing lab: Michael Davidson. Depositing organization: Florida State University, Tallahassee. Publication: Nanoscale architecture of integrin-based cell adhesions. Kanchanawong P, Shtengel G, Pasapera AM, Ramko EB, Davidson MW, Hess HF, Waterman CM. Nature. 2010 Nov 25;468(7323):580-4. doi: 10.1038/nature09621. PubMed 21107430.
Backbone
  Vector backbone: mEos2
  Backbone size w/o insert (bp): 4750
  Vector type: Mammalian Expression
  Selectable markers: Neomycin (select with G418)
Growth in bacteria
  Bacterial resistance: Kanamycin, 50 μg/mL
  Growth temperature: 37°C
  Growth strain: DH5alpha
  Copy number: High Copy
Gene/Insert
  Gene/Insert name: VASP (alt name: NM_009499)
  Species: M. musculus (mouse)
  Mutation: A209T in VASP
  Promoter: CMV
  Tag / fusion protein: mEos2
  Cloning method: Unknown
  Sequencing primers: 5′ CMV-F; 3′ SV40pA-R
Terms and licenses: Academic/Nonprofit Terms; Industry Terms
Depositor comments: . Excitation = 505 / 569; Emission = 516 / 581
How to cite: mEos2-VASP-5 was a gift from Michael Davidson (Addgene plasmid # 57433 ; http://n2t.net/addgene:57433 ; RRID:Addgene_57433)
