>Addgene plasmid #57433 | mEos2-VASP-5 | depositor partial sequence | sequence record 88567 | insert sequence
TGACGTCAGATCCGCTAGCGCTACCGGTCGCCACCATGAGTGCGATTAAGCCAGACATGAAGATCAAACT
CCGTATGGAAGGCAACGTAAACGGGCACCACTTTGTGATCGACGGAGATGGTACAGGCAAGCCTTTTGAG
GGAAAACAGAGTATGGATCTTGAAGTCAAAGAGGGCGGACCTCTGCCTTTTGCCTTTGATATCCTGACCA
CTGCATTCCATTACGGCAACAGGGTATTCGCCAAATATCCAGACAACATACAAGACTATTTTAAGCAGTC
GTTTCCTAAGGGGTATTCGTGGGAACGAAGCTTGACTTTCGAAGACGGGGGCATTTGCATTGCCAGAAAC
GACATAACAATGGAAGGGGACACTTTCTATAATAAAGTTCGATTTTATGGTACCAACTTTCCCGCCAATG
GTCCAGTTATGCAGAAGAAGACGCTGAAATGGGAGCCCTCCACTGAGAAAATGTATGTGCGTGATGGAGT
GCTGACGGGTGATATTCATATGGCTTTGTTGCTTGAAGGAAATGCCCATTACCGATGTGACTTCAGAACT
ACTTACAAAGCTAAGGAGAAGGGTGTCAAGTTACCAGGCTACCACTTTGTGGACCACTGCATTGAGATTT
TAAGCCATGACAAAGATTACAACAAGGTTAAGCTGTATGAGCATGCTGTTGCTCATTCTGGATTGCCTGA
CAATGCCAGACGATCCGGACTCAGATCCATGAGCGAGACGGTCATCTGTTCCAGCCGGGCTACTGTGATG
CTTTATGATGACAGCAACAAGCGATGGCTCCCTGCTGGCACTGGTCCCCAGGCCTTCAGCCGCGTCCAGA
TCTACCACAACCCCACTGCTAACTCCTTCCGAGTTGTTGGCCGCAAGATGCAGCCGGATCAGCAGGTGGT
TATCAACTGTGCCATCATTCGGGGTGTCAAGTACAATCAGGCCACTCCCATCTTCCATCAGTGGCGAGAT
GCCCGCCAGGTCTGGGGCCTCAACTTCGGCAGCAAGGAGGACGCCATACAGTTTGCAACAGGCATGGCCA
ACGCCCTAGAGGCCTTGGAAGGAGGTGGGCCTCCCCCAGCCCCAGCACCCCCTGCCTGGTCTGCCCAGAA
TGGTCCCTCCCCAGAGGAGCTGGAACAACAGAAAAGGCAGCCGGAGCATATGGAGCGCCGGGTCTCCAAT
GCAGGAGGCCCACCTGCTCCCCCAGCTGGGGGCCCTCCTCCACCTCCAGGACCTCCCCCTCCTCCAGGTC
CCCCCCCACCCCCAGGTCTGCCCTCCTCAGGGGTATCTGGGGCAGGTCATGGAGCAGGGGCAGCCCCACC
CCCTGCACCCCCACTCCCTACAACACAGGGCCCCAATAGTGGGGGTTCCGGGGCCCCAGGCCTGGCTGCT
GCCATTGCTGGAGCCAAACTCAGGAAAGTGAGCAAGCAGGAGGAGGCCTCTGGGGGGCCCCTGGCCCCCA
AAGCTGAGAACAGTCGAAGCACTGGTGGGGGGCTTATGGAAGAGATGAACGCCATGCTGGCCCGGAGAAG
AAAAGCCACACAGGTTGGGGAGAAGCCCCCCAAAGACGAGTCAGCCAGTGAGGAGTCAGAGGCCCGACTC
CCTGCCCAGAGTGAACCTGTGAGAAGACCCTGGGAGAAGAACAGCACAACCTTGCCAAGGATGAAGTCGT
CCTCTTCTGTGACTACCTCCGAGGCCCACCCCTCGACGCCCTGCTCCAGTGATGACTCCGACTTGGAGAG
GGTGAAGCAGGAGCTTCTGGAAGAGGTGCGGAAGGAGCTACAGAAAATGAAAGAGGAAATCATCGAAGTC
TTTGTCCAGGAGCTGAGGAAGCGGGGTTCTCCTTGAGCGGCCGCCACCGCGGTGGAGCTCGGTACCCCGG
GTCGACCTGCAGCCAAGCTTCGAATTCTGCAGTCGACGGTACCGCGGGCCCGGGATCCACCGGATCTAGA
TAACT
