>Addgene plasmid #57433 | mEos2-VASP-5 | addgene partial sequence | sequence record 124118 | AllEos-F 5'-GGAGAAGGGTGTCAAGTTAC-3'
CATTGAGATTTTAAGCCATGACAAAGATTACAACAAGGTTAAGCTGTATGAGCATGCTGTTGCTCATTCT
GGATTGCCTGACAATGCCAGACGATCCGGACTCAGATCCATGAGCGAGACGGTCATCTGTTCCAGCCGGG
CTACTGTGATGCTTTATGATGACAGCAACAAGCGATGGCTCCCTGCTGGCACTGGTCCCCAGGCCTTCAG
CCGCGTCCAGATCTACCACAACCCCACTGCTAACTCCTTCCGAGTTGTTGGCCGCAAGATGCAGCCGGAT
CAGCAGGTGGTTATCAACTGTGCCATCATTCGGGGTGTCAAGTACAATCAGGCCACTCCCATCTTCCATC
AGTGGCGAGATGCCCGCCAGGTCTGGGGCCTCAACTTCGGCAGCAAGGAGGACGCCATACAGTTTGCAAC
AGGCATGGCCAACGCCCTAGAGGCCTTGGAAGGAGGTGGGCCTCCCCCAGCCCCAGCACCCCCTGCCTGG
TCTGCCCAGAATGGTCCCTCCCCAGAGGAGCTGGAACAACAGAAAAGGCAGCCGGAGCATATGGAGCGCC
GGGTCTCCAATGCAGGAGGCCCACCTGCTCCCCCAGCTGGGGGCCCTCCTCCACCTCCAGGACCTCCCCC
TCCTCCAGGTCCCCCCCCACCCCCAGGTCTGCCCTCCTCAGGGGTATCTGGGGCAGGTCATGGAGCAGGG
GCAGCCCCACCCCCTGCACCCCCACTCCCTACAACACAGGGCCCCAATAGTGGGGGTTCCGGGGCCCCAG
GCCTGGCTGCTGCCATTGCTGGAGCCAAAC
